LOCUS       Exported 9550 bp ds-DNA circular SYN 13-MAY-2021
DEFINITION  Lentiviral expression of negative control sgRNA for CRISPRi
            knockdown.
ACCESSION   .
VERSION     .
KEYWORDS    Lenti_CRISPRi_sgNeg2
SOURCE      synthetic DNA construct
  ORGANISM  synthetic DNA construct
REFERENCE   1 (bases 1 to 9550)
  AUTHORS   Ma M, Ghosh S, Tavernari D, Katarkar A, Clocchiatti A, Mazzeo L,
            Samarkina A, Epiney J, Yu YR, Ho PC, Levesque MP, Ozdemir BC,
            Ciriello G, Dummer R, Dotto GP
  TITLE     Sustained androgen receptor signaling is a determinant of melanoma
            cell growth potential and tumorigenesis.
  JOURNAL   J Exp Med. 2021 Feb 1;218(2). pii: 211509. doi:
            10.1084/jem.20201137.
  PUBMED    33112375
REFERENCE   2 (bases 1 to 9550)
  AUTHORS   .
  TITLE     Direct Submission
  JOURNAL   Exported May 13, 2021 from SnapGene Server 1.1.58
            http://www.snapgene.com
FEATURES             Location/Qualifiers
     source          1..9550
                     /organism="synthetic DNA construct"
                     /mol_type="other DNA"
     promoter        13..239
                     /label=RSV promoter
                     /note="Rous sarcoma virus enhancer/promoter"
     LTR             240..420
                     /label=5' LTR (truncated)
                     /note="truncated 5' long terminal repeat (LTR) from HIV-1"
     misc_feature    467..592
                     /label=HIV-1 Psi
                     /note="packaging signal of human immunodeficiency virus
                     type 1"
     misc_feature    1085..1318
                     /label=RRE
                     /note="The Rev response element (RRE) of HIV-1 allows for
                     Rev-dependent mRNA export from the nucleus to the
                     cytoplasm."
     CDS             1503..1547
                     /codon_start=1
                     /product="antigenic peptide corresponding to amino acids
                     655 to 669 of the HIV envelope protein gp41 (Lutje Hulsik
                     et al., 2013)"
                     /label=gp41 peptide
                     /note="recognized by the 2H10 single-chain llama nanobody"
                     /translation="KNEQELLELDKWASL"
     promoter        1725..1965
                     /label=U6 promoter
                     /note="RNA polymerase III promoter for human U6 snRNA"
     primer_bind     1725..1745
                     /label=hU6-F
                     /note="Human U6 promoter, forward primer"
     primer_bind     1896..1915
                     /label=LKO.1 5'
                     /note="Human U6 promoter, forward primer"
     misc_RNA        1996..2071
                     /label=gRNA scaffold
                     /note="guide RNA scaffold for the Streptococcus pyogenes
                     CRISPR/Cas9 system"
     misc_feature    2127..2244
                     /label=cPPT/CTS
                     /note="central polypurine tract and central termination
                     sequence of HIV-1"
     promoter        2383..3561
                     /label=EF-1-alpha promoter
                     /note="strong constitutive promoter for human elongation
                     factor EF-1-alpha"
     intron          2614..3552
                     /label=EF-1-alpha intron A
                     /note="intron upstream of the start codon of human
                     EF-1-alpha"
     primer_bind     3509..3529
                     /label=EF1a-F
                     /note="Human elongation factor-1a promoter, forward primer"
     regulatory      3568..3577
                     /regulatory_class="other"
                     /note="vertebrate consensus sequence for strong initiation
                     of translation (Kozak, 1987)"
     CDS             3583..4599
                     /codon_start=1
                     /product="hygromycin B phosphotransferase"
                     /label=HygR
                     /note="confers resistance to hygromycin"
                     /translation="KKPELTATSVEKFLIEKFDSVSDLMQLSEGEESRAFSFDVGGRGY
                     VLRVNSCADGFYKDRYVYRHFASAALPIPEVLDIGEFSESLTYCISRRAQGVTLQDLPE
                     TELPAVLQPVAEAMDAIAAADLSQTSGFGPFGPQGIGQYTTWRDFICAIADPHVYHWQT
                     VMDDTVSASVAQALDELMLWAEDCPEVRHLVHADFGSNNVLTDNGRITAVIDWSEAMFG
                     DSQYEVANIFFWRPWLACMEQQTRYFERRHPELAGSPRLRAYMLRIGLDQLYQSLVDGN
                     FDDAAWAQGRCDAIVRSGAGTVGRTQIARRSAAVWTDGCVEVLADSGNRRPSTRPRAK"
     CDS             4624..4680
                     /codon_start=1
                     /product="2A peptide from porcine teschovirus-1
                     polyprotein"
                     /label=P2A
                     /note="Eukaryotic ribosomes fail to insert a peptide bond
                     between the Gly and Pro residues, yielding separate
                     polypeptides."
                     /translation="ATNFSLLKQAGDVEENPGP"
     CDS             4681..5397
                     /codon_start=1
                     /product="enhanced GFP"
                     /label=EGFP
                     /translation="MVSKGEELFTGVVPILVELDGDVNGHKFSVSGEGEGDATYGKLTL
                     KFICTTGKLPVPWPTLVTTLTYGVQCFSRYPDHMKQHDFFKSAMPEGYVQERTIFFKDD
                     GNYKTRAEVKFEGDTLVNRIELKGIDFKEDGNILGHKLEYNYNSHNVYIMADKQKNGIK
                     VNFKIRHNIEDGSVQLADHYQQNTPIGDGPVLLPDNHYLSTQSALSKDPNEKRDHMVLL
                     EFVTAAGITLGMDELYK"
     primer_bind     complement(4726..4747)
                     /label=EGFP-N
                     /note="EGFP, reverse primer"
     primer_bind     complement(4987..5006)
                     /label=EXFP-R
                     /note="For distinguishing EGFP variants, reverse primer"
     primer_bind     5334..5355
                     /label=EGFP-C
                     /note="EGFP, forward primer"
     misc_feature    5415..6003
                     /label=WPRE
                     /note="woodchuck hepatitis virus posttranscriptional
                     regulatory element"
     primer_bind     complement(5468..5488)
                     /label=WPRE-R
                     /note="WPRE, reverse primer"
     CDS             complement(5886..5897)
                     /codon_start=1
                     /product="Factor Xa recognition and cleavage site"
                     /label=Factor Xa site
                     /translation="IEGR"
     LTR             6075..6308
                     /label=3' LTR (Delta-U3)
                     /note="self-inactivating 3' long terminal repeat (LTR) from
                     HIV-1"
     polyA_signal    6386..6507
                     /label=SV40 poly(A) signal
                     /note="SV40 polyadenylation signal"
     primer_bind     complement(6423..6442)
                     /label=SV40pA-R
                     /note="SV40 polyA, reverse primer"
     primer_bind     6477..6496
                     /label=EBV-rev
                     /note="SV40 polyA terminator, reverse primer"
     rep_origin      6547..6682
                     /label=SV40 ori
                     /note="SV40 origin of replication"
     primer_bind     6609..6628
                     /label=SV40pro-F
                     /note="SV40 promoter/origin, forward primer"
     primer_bind     complement(6702..6721)
                     /label=T7
                     /note="T7 promoter, forward primer"
     promoter        complement(6703..6721)
                     /label=T7 promoter
                     /note="promoter for bacteriophage T7 RNA polymerase"
     primer_bind     complement(6731..6748)
                     /label=M13 Forward
                     /note="In lacZ gene. Also called M13-F20 or M13 (-21)
                     Forward"
     primer_bind     complement(6731..6747)
                     /label=M13 fwd
                     /note="common sequencing primer, one of multiple similar
                     variants"
     primer_bind     complement(6740..6762)
                     /label=M13/pUC Forward
                     /note="In lacZ gene"
     rep_origin      6889..7344
                     /direction=RIGHT
                     /label=f1 ori
                     /note="f1 bacteriophage origin of replication; arrow
                     indicates direction of (+) strand synthesis"
     primer_bind     complement(6976..6995)
                     /label=F1ori-R
                     /note="F1 origin, reverse primer"
     primer_bind     7186..7207
                     /label=F1ori-F
                     /note="F1 origin, forward primer"
     promoter        7370..7474
                     /gene="bla"
                     /label=AmpR promoter
     CDS             7475..8335
                     /codon_start=1
                     /gene="bla"
                     /product="beta-lactamase"
                     /label=AmpR
                     /note="confers resistance to ampicillin, carbenicillin, and
                     related antibiotics"
                     /translation="MSIQHFRVALIPFFAAFCLPVFAHPETLVKVKDAEDQLGARVGYI
                     ELDLNSGKILESFRPEERFPMMSTFKVLLCGAVLSRIDAGQEQLGRRIHYSQNDLVEYS
                     PVTEKHLTDGMTVRELCSAAITMSDNTAANLLLTTIGGPKELTAFLHNMGDHVTRLDRW
                     EPELNEAIPNDERDTTMPVAMATTLRKLLTGELLTLASRQQLIDWMEADKVAGPLLRSA
                     LPAGWFIADKSGAGERGSRGIIAALGPDGKPSRIVVIYTTGSQATMDERNRQIAEIGAS
                     LIKHW"
     primer_bind     complement(7693..7712)
                     /label=Amp-R
                     /note="Ampicillin resistance gene, reverse primer"
     rep_origin      8506..9094
                     /direction=RIGHT
                     /label=ori
                     /note="high-copy-number ColE1/pMB1/pBR322/pUC origin of
                     replication"
     primer_bind     8995..9014
                     /label=pBR322ori-F
                     /note="pBR322 origin, forward primer"
     primer_bind     9248..9265
                     /label=L4440
                     /note="L4440 vector, forward primer"
     protein_bind    9382..9403
                     /label=CAP binding site
                     /bound_moiety="E. coli catabolite activator protein"
                     /note="CAP binding activates transcription in the presence
                     of cAMP."
     promoter        9418..9448
                     /label=lac promoter
                     /note="promoter for the E. coli lac operon"
     protein_bind    9456..9472
                     /label=lac operator
                     /bound_moiety="lac repressor encoded by lacI"
                     /note="The lac repressor binds to the lac operator to
                     inhibit transcription in E. coli. This inhibition can be
                     relieved by adding lactose or
                     isopropyl-beta-D-thiogalactopyranoside (IPTG)."
     primer_bind     9461..9483
                     /label=M13/pUC Reverse
                     /note="In lacZ gene"
     primer_bind     9480..9496
                     /label=M13 rev
                     /note="common sequencing primer, one of multiple similar
                     variants"
     primer_bind     9480..9496
                     /label=M13 Reverse
                     /note="In lacZ gene. Also called M13-rev"
     primer_bind     9515..9535
                     /label=T3
                     /note="T3 promoter, forward primer"
     promoter        9517..9535
                     /label=T3 promoter
                     /note="promoter for bacteriophage T3 RNA polymerase"
ORIGIN
        1 ctgcaagctt aatgtagtct tatgcaatac tcttgtagtc ttgcaacatg gtaacgatga
       61 gttagcaaca tgccttacaa ggagagaaaa agcaccgtgc atgccgattg gtggaagtaa
      121 ggtggtacga tcgtgcctta ttaggaaggc aacagacggg tctgacatgg attggacgaa
      181 ccactgaatt gccgcattgc agagatattg tatttaagtg cctagctcga tacataaacg
      241 ggtctctctg gttagaccag atctgagcct gggagctctc tggctaacta gggaacccac
      301 tgcttaagcc tcaataaagc ttgccttgag tgcttcaagt agtgtgtgcc cgtctgttgt
      361 gtgactctgg taactagaga tccctcagac ccttttagtc agtgtggaaa atctctagca
      421 gtggcgcccg aacagggact tgaaagcgaa agggaaacca gaggagctct ctcgacgcag
      481 gactcggctt gctgaagcgc gcacggcaag aggcgagggg cggcgactgg tgagtacgcc
      541 aaaaattttg actagcggag gctagaagga gagagatggg tgcgagagcg tcagtattaa
      601 gcgggggaga attagatcgc gatgggaaaa aattcggtta aggccagggg gaaagaaaaa
      661 atataaatta aaacatatag tatgggcaag cagggagcta gaacgattcg cagttaatcc
      721 tggcctgtta gaaacatcag aaggctgtag acaaatactg ggacagctac aaccatccct
      781 tcagacagga tcagaagaac ttagatcatt atataataca gtagcaaccc tctattgtgt
      841 gcatcaaagg atagagataa aagacaccaa ggaagcttta gacaagatag aggaagagca
      901 aaacaaaagt aagaccaccg cacagcaagc ggccgctgat cttcagacct ggaggaggag
      961 atatgaggga caattggaga agtgaattat ataaatataa agtagtaaaa attgaaccat
     1021 taggagtagc acccaccaag gcaaagagaa gagtggtgca gagagaaaaa agagcagtgg
     1081 gaataggagc tttgttcctt gggttcttgg gagcagcagg aagcactatg ggcgcagcgt
     1141 caatgacgct gacggtacag gccagacaat tattgtctgg tatagtgcag cagcagaaca
     1201 atttgctgag ggctattgag gcgcaacagc atctgttgca actcacagtc tggggcatca
     1261 agcagctcca ggcaagaatc ctggctgtgg aaagatacct aaaggatcaa cagctcctgg
     1321 ggatttgggg ttgctctgga aaactcattt gcaccactgc tgtgccttgg aatgctagtt
     1381 ggagtaataa atctctggaa cagatttgga atcacacgac ctggatggag tgggacagag
     1441 aaattaacaa ttacacaagc ttaatacact ccttaattga agaatcgcaa aaccagcaag
     1501 aaaagaatga acaagaatta ttggaattag ataaatgggc aagtttgtgg aattggttta
     1561 acataacaaa ttggctgtgg tatataaaat tattcataat gatagtagga ggcttggtag
     1621 gtttaagaat agtttttgct gtactttcta tagtgaatag agttaggcag ggatattcac
     1681 cattatcgtt tcagacccac ctcccaaccc cgaggggacc cagagagggc ctatttccca
     1741 tgattccttc atatttgcat atacgataca aggctgttag agagataatt agaattaatt
     1801 tgactgtaaa cacaaagata ttagtacaaa atacgtgacg tagaaagtaa taatttcttg
     1861 ggtagtttgc agttttaaaa ttatgtttta aaatggacta tcatatgctt accgtaactt
     1921 gaaagtattt cgatttcttg gctttatata tcttgtggaa aggacgaaac accgtgcgat
     1981 gggggggtgg gtagcgtttt agagctagaa atagcaagtt aaaataaggc tagtccgtta
     2041 tcaacttgaa aaagtggcac cgagtcggtg cttttttaag cttggcgtaa ctagatcttg
     2101 agacaaatgg cagtattcat ccacaatttt aaaagaaaag gggggattgg ggggtacagt
     2161 gcaggggaaa gaatagtaga cataatagca acagacatac aaactaaaga attacaaaaa
     2221 caaattacaa aaattcaaaa ttttcgggtt tattacaggg acagcagaga tccactttgg
     2281 cgccggctcg agggggcccg ggtgcaaaga tggataaagt tttaaacaga gaggaatctt
     2341 tgcagctaat ggaccttcta ggtcttgaaa ggagtgggaa ttggctccgg tgcccgtcag
     2401 tgggcagagc gcacatcgcc cacagtcccc gagaagttgg ggggaggggt cggcaattga
     2461 tccggtgcct agagaaggtg gcgcggggta aactgggaaa gtgatgtcgt gtactggctc
     2521 cgcctttttc ccgagggtgg gggagaaccg tatataagtg cagtagtcgc cgtgaacgtt
     2581 ctttttcgca acgggtttgc cgccagaaca caggtaagtg ccgtgtgtgg ttcccgcggg
     2641 cctggcctct ttacgggtta tggcccttgc gtgccttgaa ttacttccac ctggctgcag
     2701 tacgtgattc ttgatcccga gcttcgggtt ggaagtgggt gggagagttc gaggccttgc
     2761 gcttaaggag ccccttcgcc tcgtgcttga gttgaggcct ggcctgggcg ctggggccgc
     2821 cgcgtgcgaa tctggtggca ccttcgcgcc tgtctcgctg ctttcgataa gtctctagcc
     2881 atttaaaatt tttgatgacc tgctgcgacg ctttttttct ggcaagatag tcttgtaaat
     2941 gcgggccaag atctgcacac tggtatttcg gtttttgggg ccgcgggcgg cgacggggcc
     3001 cgtgcgtccc agcgcacatg ttcggcgagg cggggcctgc gagcgcggcc accgagaatc
     3061 ggacgggggt agtctcaagc tggccggcct gctctggtgc ctggcctcgc gccgccgtgt
     3121 atcgccccgc cctgggcggc aaggctggcc cggtcggcac cagttgcgtg agcggaaaga
     3181 tggccgcttc ccggccctgc tgcagggagc tcaaaatgga ggacgcggcg ctcgggagag
     3241 cgggcgggtg agtcacccac acaaaggaaa agggcctttc cgtcctcagc cgtcgcttca
     3301 tgtgactcca cggagtaccg ggcgccgtcc aggcacctcg attagttctc gagcttttgg
     3361 agtacgtcgt ctttaggttg gggggagggg ttttatgcga tggagtttcc ccacactgag
     3421 tgggtggaga ctgaagttag gccagcttgg cacttgatgt aattctcctt ggaatttgcc
     3481 ctttttgagt ttggatcttg gttcattctc aagcctcaga cagtggttca aagttttttt
     3541 cttccatttc aggtgtcgtg acgtacggcc accatggaat tcaaaaagcc tgaactcacc
     3601 gctacctctg tcgagaagtt tctgatcgaa aagtttgaca gtgtatccga cctgatgcag
     3661 ctctccgagg gcgaagaatc tcgggctttc agcttcgatg tgggagggcg tggatatgtc
     3721 ctgcgggtga atagctgcgc cgatggtttc tacaaagatc gctatgttta tcggcacttt
     3781 gcatccgccg ctctccctat tcccgaagtg cttgacattg gggagttcag cgagagcctg
     3841 acctattgca tctcccgccg tgcacagggt gtcaccttgc aagacctgcc tgaaaccgaa
     3901 ctgcccgctg ttctccagcc cgtcgccgag gccatggatg ccatcgctgc cgccgatctt
     3961 agccagacca gcgggttcgg cccattcgga cctcaaggaa tcggtcaata cactacatgg
     4021 cgcgatttca tctgcgctat tgctgatccc catgtgtatc actggcaaac tgtgatggac
     4081 gacaccgtca gtgcctccgt cgcccaggct ctcgatgagc tgatgctttg ggccgaggac
     4141 tgccccgaag tccggcacct cgtgcacgcc gatttcggct ccaacaatgt cctgaccgac
     4201 aatggccgca taacagccgt cattgactgg agcgaggcca tgttcgggga ttcccaatac
     4261 gaggtcgcca acatcttctt ctggaggccc tggttggctt gtatggagca gcagacccgc
     4321 tacttcgagc ggaggcatcc cgagcttgca ggatctcctc ggctccgggc ttatatgctc
     4381 cgcattggtc ttgaccaact ctatcagagc ttggttgacg gcaatttcga tgatgcagct
     4441 tgggctcagg gtcgctgcga cgcaatcgtc cggtccggag ccgggactgt cgggcgtaca
     4501 caaatcgccc gcagaagcgc tgccgtctgg accgatggct gtgtggaagt gctcgccgat
     4561 agtggaaaca gacgccccag cactcgtcct agggcaaagg atctgcagtc tagaggatct
     4621 ggtgccacga atttctcact actcaagcag gccggtgatg tcgaggaaaa ccctggtcct
     4681 atggtgagca agggcgagga gctgttcacc ggggtggtgc ccatcctggt cgagctggac
     4741 ggcgacgtaa acggccacaa gttcagcgtg tccggcgagg gcgagggcga tgccacctac
     4801 ggcaagctga ccctgaagtt catctgcacc accggcaagc tgcccgtgcc ctggcccacc
     4861 ctcgtgacca ccctgaccta cggcgtgcag tgcttcagcc gctaccccga ccacatgaag
     4921 cagcacgact tcttcaagtc cgccatgccc gaaggctacg tccaggagcg caccatcttc
     4981 ttcaaggacg acggcaacta caagacccgc gccgaggtga agttcgaggg cgacaccctg
     5041 gtgaaccgca tcgagctgaa gggcatcgac ttcaaggagg acggcaacat cctggggcac
     5101 aagctggagt acaactacaa cagccacaac gtctatatca tggccgacaa gcagaagaac
     5161 ggcatcaagg tgaacttcaa gatccgccac aacatcgagg acggcagcgt gcagctcgcc
     5221 gaccactacc agcagaacac ccccatcggc gacggccccg tgctgctgcc cgacaaccac
     5281 tacctgagca cccagtccgc cctgagcaaa gaccccaacg agaagcgcga tcacatggtc
     5341 ctgctggagt tcgtgaccgc cgccgggatc actctcggca tggacgagct gtacaagtga
     5401 cgcgttaagt cgacaatcaa cctctggatt acaaaatttg tgaaagattg actggtattc
     5461 ttaactatgt tgctcctttt acgctatgtg gatacgctgc tttaatgcct ttgtatcatg
     5521 ctattgcttc ccgtatggct ttcattttct cctccttgta taaatcctgg ttgctgtctc
     5581 tttatgagga gttgtggccc gttgtcaggc aacgtggcgt ggtgtgcact gtgtttgctg
     5641 acgcaacccc cactggttgg ggcattgcca ccacctgtca gctcctttcc gggactttcg
     5701 ctttccccct ccctattgcc acggcggaac tcatcgccgc ctgccttgcc cgctgctgga
     5761 caggggctcg gctgttgggc actgacaatt ccgtggtgtt gtcggggaaa tcatcgtcct
     5821 ttccttggct gctcgcctgt gttgccacct ggattctgcg cgggacgtcc ttctgctacg
     5881 tcccttcggc cctcaatcca gcggaccttc cttcccgcgg cctgctgccg gctctgcggc
     5941 ctcttccgcg tcttcgcctt cgccctcaga cgagtcggat ctccctttgg gccgcctccc
     6001 cgcgtcgact ttaagaccaa tgacttacaa ggcagctgta gatcttagcc actttttaaa
     6061 agaaaagggg ggactggaag ggctaattca ctcccaacga agacaagatc tgctttttgc
     6121 ttgtactggg tctctctggt tagaccagat ctgagcctgg gagctctctg gctaactagg
     6181 gaacccactg cttaagcctc aataaagctt gccttgagtg cttcaagtag tgtgtgcccg
     6241 tctgttgtgt gactctggta actagagatc cctcagaccc ttttagtcag tgtggaaaat
     6301 ctctagcagt acgtatagta gttcatgtca tcttattatt cagtatttat aacttgcaaa
     6361 gaaatgaata tcagagagtg agaggaactt gtttattgca gcttataatg gttacaaata
     6421 aagcaatagc atcacaaatt tcacaaataa agcatttttt tcactgcatt ctagttgtgg
     6481 tttgtccaaa ctcatcaatg tatcttatca tgtctggctc tagctatccc gcccctaact
     6541 ccgcccatcc cgcccctaac tccgcccagt tccgcccatt ctccgcccca tggctgacta
     6601 atttttttta tttatgcaga ggccgaggcc gcctcggcct ctgagctatt ccagaagtag
     6661 tgaggaggct tttttggagg cctagggacg tacccaattc gccctatagt gagtcgtatt
     6721 acgcgcgctc actggccgtc gttttacaac gtcgtgactg ggaaaaccct ggcgttaccc
     6781 aacttaatcg ccttgcagca catccccctt tcgccagctg gcgtaatagc gaagaggccc
     6841 gcaccgatcg cccttcccaa cagttgcgca gcctgaatgg cgaatgggnn nnnnnnnnnn
     6901 nnnnnnnnnn nnnnnnnnnn nnnnnnnnnn nnnnnnnnnn nnnnnnnnnn nnnnnnnnnn
     6961 nnnnnnnnnn nnnnnnnnnn nnnnnnnnnn nnnnnnnnnn nnnnnnnnnn nncnnnnnnn
     7021 nnnnnnnnnn nnnnnnnnnn nnnnnnnnnn nnnnnnnnnn nnnnnnnnnn nnnnnnnnnn
     7081 nnnnnnnnnn nnnnnnnnnn nnnnannnnn nnnnnnnnnn nnnnnnnnnn nnnnnnnnnn
     7141 nnnnnnnnnn nnnncctttg acgttggagt ccacgttctt taatagtgga ctcttgttcc
     7201 aaactggaac aacactcaac cctatctcgg tctattcttt tgatttataa gggattttgc
     7261 cgatttcggc ctattggtta aaaaatgagc tgatttaaca aaaatttaac gcgaatttta
     7321 acaaaatatt aacgcttaca atttaggtgg cacttttcgg ggaaatgtgc gcggaacccc
     7381 tatttgttta tttttctaaa tacattcaaa tatgtatccg ctcatgagac aataaccctg
     7441 ataaatgctt caataatatt gaaaaaggaa gagtatgagt attcaacatt tccgtgtcgc
     7501 ccttattccc ttttttgcgg cattttgcct tcctgttttt gctcacccag aaacgctggt
     7561 gaaagtaaaa gatgctgaag atcagttggg tgcacgagtg ggttacatcg aactggatct
     7621 caacagcggt aagatccttg agagttttcg ccccgaagaa cgttttccaa tgatgagcac
     7681 ttttaaagtt ctgctatgtg gcgcggtatt atcccgtatt gacgccgggc aagagcaact
     7741 cggtcgccgc atacactatt ctcagaatga cttggttgag tactcaccag tcacagaaaa
     7801 gcatcttacg gatggcatga cagtaagaga attatgcagt gctgccataa ccatgagtga
     7861 taacactgcg gccaacttac ttctgacaac gatcggagga ccgaaggagc taaccgcttt
     7921 tttgcacaac atgggggatc atgtaactcg ccttgatcgt tgggaaccgg agctgaatga
     7981 agccatacca aacgacgagc gtgacaccac gatgcctgta gcaatggcaa caacgttgcg
     8041 caaactatta actggcgaac tacttactct agcttcccgg caacaattaa tagactggat
     8101 ggaggcggat aaagttgcag gaccacttct gcgctcggcc cttccggctg gctggtttat
     8161 tgctgataaa tctggagccg gtgagcgtgg gtctcgcggt atcattgcag cactggggcc
     8221 agatggtaag ccctcccgta tcgtagttat ctacacgacg gggagtcagg caactatgga
     8281 tgaacgaaat agacagatcg ctgagatagg tgcctcactg attaagcatt ggtaactgtc
     8341 agaccaagtt tactcatata tactttagat tgatttaaaa cttcattttt aatttaaaag
     8401 gatctaggtg aagatccttt ttgataatct catgaccaaa atcccttaac gtgagttttc
     8461 gttccactga gcgtcagacc ccgtagaaaa gatcaaagga tcttcttgag atcctttttt
     8521 tctgcgcgta atctgctgct tgcaaacaaa aaaaccaccg ctaccagcgg tggtttgttt
     8581 gccggatcaa gagctaccaa ctctttttcc gaaggtaact ggcttcagca gagcgcagat
     8641 accaaatact gttcttctag tgtagccgta gttaggccac cacttcaaga actctgtagc
     8701 accgcctaca tacctcgctc tgctaatcct gttaccagtg gctgctgcca gtggcgataa
     8761 gtcgtgtctt accgggttgg actcaagacg atagttaccg gataaggcgc agcggtcggg
     8821 ctgaacgggg ggttcgtgca cacagcccag cttggagcga acgacctaca ccgaactgag
     8881 atacctacag cgtgagctat gagaaagcgc cacgcttccc gaagggagaa aggcggacag
     8941 gtatccggta agcggcaggg tcggaacagg agagcgcacg agggagcttc cagggggaaa
     9001 cgcctggtat ctttatagtc ctgtcgggtt tcgccacctc tgacttgagc gtcgattttt
     9061 gtgatgctcg tcaggggggc ggagcctatg gaaaaacgcc agcaacgcgg cctttttacg
     9121 gttcctggcc ttttgctggc cttttgctca catgttcttt cctgcgttat cccctgattc
     9181 tgtggataac cgtattaccg cctttgagtg agctgatacc gctcgccgca gccgaacgac
     9241 cgagcgcagc gagtcagtga gcgaggaagc ggaagagcgc ccaatacgca aaccgcctct
     9301 ccccgcgcgt tggccgattc attaatgcag ctggcacgac aggtttcccg actggaaagc
     9361 gggcagtgag cgcaacgcaa ttaatgtgag ttagctcact cattaggcac cccaggcttt
     9421 acactttatg cttccggctc gtatgttgtg tggaattgtg agcggataac aatttcacac
     9481 aggaaacagc tatgaccatg attacgccaa gcgcgcaatt aaccctcact aaagggaaca
     9541 aaagctggag
//
