[The description below was written by a language model from this plasmid's Addgene catalogue record and the feature table of its GenBank file.]
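Description:
Lenti_CRISPRi_sgNeg2 is a 9,550 bp lentiviral guide-RNA vector built on the LentiGuide_Hygro-eGFP backbone, carrying a synthetic negative control sgRNA intended as the control arm in CRISPRi knockdown experiments. It has the layout of a third-generation, self-inactivating HIV-1 transfer plasmid. An RSV promoter fused to a truncated 5' LTR drives genomic RNA production in packaging cells, followed by the Psi packaging signal, the Rev response element for nuclear export of unspliced RNA, a cPPT/CTS element, a WPRE to enhance transcript expression, and a U3-deleted 3' LTR that inactivates LTR promoter activity after integration. An SV40 poly(A) signal and SV40 origin lie downstream of the viral cassette. In bacteria the plasmid is maintained through a ColE1/pUC-type origin with ampicillin resistance, and an f1 origin is also present. The catalogue entry lists it as low copy even though the origin is annotated as a high-copy type.

The payload comprises two expression units. A human U6 RNA polymerase III promoter transcribes the control spacer fused to the Streptococcus pyogenes Cas9 guide scaffold. Downstream, an EF-1-alpha promoter with its first intron and a Kozak sequence drives a single open reading frame encoding hygromycin B phosphotransferase, a P2A ribosome-skipping peptide and EGFP, so transduced cells can be both selected with hygromycin and tracked or sorted by green fluorescence. No Cas9 or dCas9-repressor coding sequence is annotated, so the CRISPRi effector must be provided from a separate source. The construct serves as a baseline control alongside gene-targeting guides in the same backbone, and the associated study concerns androgen receptor signaling in melanoma cells.
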