Addgene plasmid #166999: Lenti_CRISPRi_sgNeg2
Purpose: Lentiviral expression of negative control sgRNA for CRISPRi knockdown
Depositing lab: Gian-Paolo Dotto. Depositing organization: Universite de Lausanne (UNIL). Publication: Sustained androgen receptor signaling is a determinant of melanoma cell growth potential and tumorigenesis. Ma M, Ghosh S, Tavernari D, Katarkar A, Clocchiatti A, Mazzeo L, Samarkina A, Epiney J, Yu YR, Ho PC, Levesque MP, Ozdemir BC, Ciriello G, Dummer R, Dotto GP. J Exp Med. 2021 Feb 1;218(2). pii: 211509. doi: 10.1084/jem.20201137. PubMed 33112375.
Backbone
  Vector backbone: LentiGuide_Hygro-eGFP
  Backbone manufacturer: Addgene #99375
  Backbone size w/o insert (bp): 9524
  Vector type: Lentiviral, CRISPR
  Selectable markers: Hygromycin ; EGFP
Growth in bacteria
  Bacterial resistance: Ampicillin, 100 μg/mL
  Growth temperature: 30°C
  Growth strain: NEB Stable
  Copy number: Low Copy
Gene/Insert
  Gene/Insert name: Negative control sgRNA 2
  gRNA/shRNA sequence: CACCGTGCGATGGGGGGGTGGGTAGC
  Species: Synthetic
  Promoter: U6
  Cloning method: Ligation Independent Cloning
Terms and licenses: Academic/Nonprofit Terms; Industry Terms: Not Available to Industry
How to cite: Lenti_CRISPRi_sgNeg2 was a gift from Gian-Paolo Dotto (Addgene plasmid # 166999 ; http://n2t.net/addgene:166999 ; RRID:Addgene_166999)
